>Addgene plasmid #18917 | AAV-FLEX-rev-ChR2-tdtomato | addgene full sequence | sequence record 142414 | Addgene NGS results
CTTCCGCTTCCTCGCTCACTGACTCGCTGCGCTCGGTCGTTCGGCTGCGGCGAGCGGTATCAGCTCACTC
AAAGGCGGTAATACGGTTATCCACAGAATCAGGGGATAACGCAGGAAAGAACATGTGAGCAAAAGGCCAG
CAAAAGGCCAGGAACCGTAAAAAGGCCGCGTTGCTGGCGTTTTTCCATAGGCTCCGCCCCCCTGACGAGC
ATCACAAAAATCGACGCTCAAGTCAGAGGTGGCGAAACCCGACAGGACTATAAAGATACCAGGCGTTTCC
CCCTGGAAGCTCCCTCGTGCGCTCTCCTGTTCCGACCCTGCCGCTTACCGGATACCTGTCCGCCTTTCTC
CCTTCGGGAAGCGTGGCGCTTTCTCATAGCTCACGCTGTAGGTATCTCAGTTCGGTGTAGGTCGTTCGCT
CCAAGCTGGGCTGTGTGCACGAACCCCCCGTTCAGCCCGACCGCTGCGCCTTATCCGGTAACTATCGTCT
TGAGTCCAACCCGGTAAGACACGACTTATCGCCACTGGCAGCAGCCACTGGTAACAGGATTAGCAGAGCG
AGGTATGTAGGCGGTGCTACAGAGTTCTTGAAGTGGTGGCCTAACTACGGCTACACTAGAAGAACAGTAT
TTGGTATCTGCGCTCTGCTGAAGCCAGTTACCTTCGGAAAAAGAGTTGGTAGCTCTTGATCCGGCAAACA
AACCACCGCTGGTAGCGGTGGTTTTTTTGTTTGCAAGCAGCAGATTACGCGCAGAAAAAAAGGATCTCAA
GAAGATCCTTTGATCTTTTCTACGGGGTCTGACGCTCAGTGGAACGAAAACTCACGTTAAGGGATTTTGG
TCATGAGATTATCAAAAAGGATCTTCACCTAGATCCTTTTAAATTAAAAATGAAGTTTTAAATCAATCTA
AAGTATATATGAGTAAACTTGGTCTGACAGTTACCAATGCTTAATCAGTGAGGCACCTATCTCAGCGATC
TGTCTATTTCGTTCATCCATAGTTGCCTGACTCCCCGTCGTGTAGATAACTACGATACGGGAGGGCTTAC
CATCTGGCCCCAGTGCTGCAATGATACCGCGAGACCCACGCTCACCGGCTCCAGATTTATCAGCAATAAA
CCAGCCAGCCGGAAGGGCCGAGCGCAGAAGTGGTCCTGCAACTTTATCCGCCTCCATCCAGTCTATTAAT
TGTTGCCGGGAAGCTAGAGTAAGTAGTTCGCCAGTTAATAGTTTGCGCAACGTTGTTGCCATTGCTACAG
GCATCGTGGTGTCACGCTCGTCGTTTGGTATGGCTTCATTCAGCTCCGGTTCCCAACGATCAAGGCGAGT
TACATGATCCCCCATGTTGTGCAAAAAAGCGGTTAGCTCCTTCGGTCCTCCGATCGTTGTCAGAAGTAAG
TTGGCCGCAGTGTTATCACTCATGGTTATGGCAGCACTGCATAATTCTCTTACTGTCATGCCATCCGTAA
GATGCTTTTCTGTGACTGGTGAGTACTCAACCAAGTCATTCTGAGAATAGTGTATGCGGCGACCGAGTTG
CTCTTGCCCGGCGTCAATACGGGATAATACCGCGCCACATAGCAGAACTTTAAAAGTGCTCATCATTGGA
AAACGTTCTTCGGGGCGAAAACTCTCAAGGATCTTACCGCTGTTGAGATCCAGTTCGATGTAACCCACTC
GTGCACCCAACTGATCTTCAGCATCTTTTACTTTCACCAGCGTTTCTGGGTGAGCAAAAACAGGAAGGCA
AAATGCCGCAAAAAAGGGAATAAGGGCGACACGGAAATGTTGAATACTCATACTCTTCCTTTTTCAATAT
TATTGAAGCATTTATCAGGGTTATTGTCTCATGAGCGGATACATATTTGAATGTATTTAGAAAAATAAAC
AAATAGGGGTTCCGCGCACATTTCCCCGAAAAGTGCCACCTAAATTGTAAGCGTTAATATTTTGTTAAAA
TTCGCGTTAAATTTTTGTTAAATCAGCTCATTTTTTAACCAATAGGCCGAAATCGGCAAAATCCCTTATA
AATCAAAAGAATAGACCGAGATAGGGT
[37 nt withheld, positions 2058-2094]
AAAGAACGTGGACTCCAACGTCAAAGG
[49 nt withheld, positions 2122-2170]
T
[91 nt withheld, positions 2172-2262]
G
[124 nt withheld, positions 2264-2387]
CCCATTCGCCATTCAGGCTGCGCAACTGTTGGGAAGGGCGATCGGTGCGGGCCTCTTCGCTATTACGCCA
GCTGCGCGCTCGCTCGCTCACTGAGGCCGCCCGGGCAAAGCCCGGGCGTCGGGCGACCTTTGGTCGCCCG
GCCTCAGTGAGCGAGCGAGCGCGCAGAGAGGGAGTGGCCAACTCCATCACTAGGGGTTCCTTGTAGTTAA
TGATTAACCCGCCATGCTACTTATCTACGTAGCCATGCTCTAGGAAGAGTACCATTGACGTCAATAATGA
CGTATGTTCCCATAGTAACGCCAATAGGGACTTTCCATTGACGTCAATGGGTGGAGTATTTACGGTAAAC
TGCCCACTTGGCAGTACATCAAGTGTATCATATGCCAAGTACGCCCCCTATTGACGTCAATGACGGTAAA
TGGCCCGCCTGGCATTATGCCCAGTACATGACCTTATGGGACTTTCCTACTTGGCAGTACATCTACGTAT
TAGTCATCGCTATTACCATGGTCGAGGTGAGCCCCACGTTCTGCTTCACTCTCCCCATCTCCCCCCCCTC
CCCACCCCCAATTTTGTATTTATTTATTTTTTAATTATTTTGTGCAGCGATGGGGGCGGGGGGGGGGGGG
GGGCGAGGCGGAGAGGTGCGGCGGCAGCCAATCAGAGCGGCGCGCTCCGAAAGTTTCCTTTTATGGCGAG
GCGGCGGCGGCGGCGGCCCTATAAAAAGCGAAGCGCGCGGCGGGCGGGAGTCGCTGCGCGCTGCCTTCGC
CCCGTGCCCCGCTCCGCCGCCGCCTCGCGCCGCCCGCCCCGGCTCTGACTGACCGCGTTACTCCCACAGG
TGAGCGGGCGGGACGGCCCTTCTCCTCCGGGCTGTAATTAGCGCTTGGTTTAATGACGGCTTGTTTCTTT
TCTGTGGCTGCGTGAAAGCCTTGAGGGGCTCCGGGAGGGCCCTTTGTGCGGGGGGAGCGGCTCGGGGCTG
TCCGCGGGGGGACGGCTGCCTTCGGGGGGGACGGGGCAGGGCGGGGTTCGGCTTCTGGCGTGTGACCGGC
GGCTCTAGAGCCTCTGCTAACCATGTTCATGCCTTCTTCTTTTTCCTACAGCTCCTGGGCAACGTGCTGG
TTATTGTGCTGTCTCATCATTTTGGCAAAGAATTGGATCCCCATAACTTCGTATAAAGTATCCTATACGA
AGTTATATCAAAATAGGAAGACCAATGCTTCACCATCGACCCGAATTGCCAAGCATCACCATCGACCCAT
AACTTCGTATAATGTATGCTATACGAAGTTATACTAGGGATCCCCTTACTTGTACAGCTCGTCCATGCCG
TACAGGAACAGGTGGTGGCGGCCCTCGGAGCGCTCGTACTGTTCCACGATGGTGTAGTCCTCGTTGTGGG
AGGTGATGTCCAGCTTGGTGTCCACGTAGTAGTAGCCGGGCAGTTGCACGGGCTTCTTGGCCATGTAGAT
GGTCTTGAACTCCACCAGGTAGTGGCCGCCGTCCTTCAGCTTCAGGGCCTGGTGGATCTCGCCCTTCAGC
ACGCCGTCGCGGGGGTACAGGCGCTCGGTGGAGGCCTCCCAGCCCATGGTCTTCTTCTGCATTACGGGGC
CGTCGGGGGGGAAGTTGGTGCCGCGCATCTTCACCTTGTAGATCAGCGTGCCGTCCTGCAGGGAGGAGTC
CTGGGTCACGGTCACCAGACCGCCGTCCTCGAAGTTCATCACGCGCTCCCACTTGAAGCCCTCGGGGAAG
GACAGCTTCTTGTAATCGGGGATGTCGGCGGGGTGCTTCACGTACGCCTTGGAGCCGTACATGAACTGGG
GGGACAGGATGTCCCAGGCGAAGGGCAGGGGGCCGCCCTTGGTCACCTTCAGCTTGGCGGTCTGGGTGCC
CTCGTAGGGGCGGCCCTCGCCCTCGCCCTCGATCTCGAACTCGTGGCCGTTCATGGAGCCCTCCATGCGC
ACCTTGAAGCGCATGAACTCTTTGATGACGGCCATGTTGTTGTCCTCGGAGGAGGCGGTGCCGGAGCTGC
CGCTGCCGGTGCTGCCGATGCCATGCCCCAGGAACAGGTGGTGGCGGCCCTCGGAGCGCTCGTACTGTTC
CACGATGGTGTAGTCCTCGTTGTGGGAGGTGATGTCCAGCTTGGTGTCCACGTAGTAGTAGCCGGGCAGT
TGCACGGGCTTCTTGGCCATGTAGATGGTCTTGAACTCCACCAGGTAGTGGCCGCCGTCCTTCAGCTTCA
GGGCCTGGTGGATCTCGCCCTTCAGCACGCCGTCGCGGGGGTACAGGCGCTCGGTGGAGGCCTCCCAGCC
CATGGTCTTCTTCTGCATTACGGGGCCGTCGGGGGGGAAGTTGGTGCCGCGCATCTTCACCTTGTAGATC
AGCGTGCCGTCCTGCAGGGAGGAGTCCTGGGTCACGGTCACCAGACCGCCGTCCTCGAAGTTCATCACGC
GCTCCCACTTGAAGCCCTCGGGGAAGGACAGCTTCTTGTAATCGGGGATGTCGGCGGGGTGCTTCACGTA
CGCCTTGGAGCCGTACATGAACTGGGGGGACAGGATGTCCCAGGCGAAGGGCAGGGGGCCGCCCTTGGTC
ACCTTCAGCTTGGCGGTCTGGGTGCCCTCGTAGGGGCGGCCCTCGCCCTCGCCCTCGATCTCGAACTCGT
GGCCGTTCATGGAGCCCTCCATGCGCACCTTGAAGCGCATGAACTCTTTGATGACCTCCTCGCCCTTGCT
CACGGCCGCGGCTGGCACGGCTCCGGCCTCGGCTTCGTCTTCGACGAGAGTCTCGACCTCGATCTCCGTT
CCGCCGATGTTCAGTTTGGTGGTTTTGCGGATATCTCCGTGAATCAATATGTGCTCGTGGATCAGGACGC
GCAGGTAGTGTCCCAACAACCCCCAACAATTTTTACTCATCAGATCAATAATCGTGTGACCTACGGTGGA
GCCATAGACGCTCAGGACGCCAAAACCTTCGGGCCCCAAAATGAAGAGAATTGGGAACATACCCCAGCTC
ACGAAAAACAGCCATGCCATGCCGGTCACGACCTGGCGGCACCGACCCTTTGGCACAGTATGATAACCCT
CGATATATGCTTTGGCGGCGTGAAAAAATGTGTTCGCGCCATAGCACAATCCAAGACAAAAGAAGATGAC
TTTAACATAGCCGGTTGCCATGGCGCTGGTAGCCCCCCACACGATAGTCCCGATGTCTGAGACAAGGAGT
CCCATGGTTCTCCTGCTGTAGTCGTTGCTCAGGCCGGTGAGGTTGCTCAGGTGGATAAGGATGACAGGAC
AAGTGAGCAGCCACTCTGCATAGCGCAGCCACTGCACCCGGTGTCCTGTGGCAAGGTAGAGCATAGAGGG
ATTCTTAAACTCAAAAAAGAACTCGAGAATCACCTTAACCATTTCAATGGCGCACACATAGATCTCCTCC
CAGCCGCATGTAGATTTCCAGGTTTGGTAGGCATAGAACATCAGCAGCAAAATGCTGAATCCTGCTGCAA
GCCACTGCAGGACATTTGACGCGGTCTGAGCGCCGTTCGTGCCGCGAGATTCAATCCATCCGGCACAGTA
ACATTGATCCTCAGGGACCAGGACGGACCCGTTCACCACCACAGGATTAGTAACGAACAAAAGTTCGCGT
CCGACGGCAGACAAAGCGCCGCCATAGTCCATGGTGGCGCTAGGGGCCCGCGGTACCGAATTCTAGTATA
ACTTCGTATAGGATACTTTATACGAAGTTATCATTGGGATTCTTCCTATTTTGATCCAAGCATCACCATC
GACCCTCTAGTCCAGATCTCACCATCGACCCATAACTTCGTATAGCATACATTATACGAAGTTATGTCCC
TCGAAGAGGTTCGAATTCGATATCAAGCTTATCGATAATCAACCTCTGGATTACAAAATTTGTGAAAGAT
TGACTGGTATTCTTAACTATGTTGCTCCTTTTACGCTATGTGGATACGCTGCTTTAATGCCTTTGTATCA
TGCTATTGCTTCCCGTATGGCTTTCATTTTCTCCTCCTTGTATAAATCCTGGTTGCTGTCTCTTTATGAG
GAGTTGTGGCCCGTTGTCAGGCAACGTGGCGTGGTGTGCACTGTGTTTGCTGACGCAACCCCCACTGGTT
GGGGCATTGCCACCACCTGTCAGCTCCTTTCCGGGACTTTCGCTTTCCCCCTCCCTATTGCCACGGCGGA
ACTCATCGCCGCCTGCCTTGCCCGCTGCTGGACAGGGGCTCGGCTGTTGGGCACTGACAATTCCGTGGTG
TTGTCGGGGAAATCATCGTCCTTTCCTTGGCTGCTCGCCTGTGTTGCCACCTGGATTCTGCGCGGGACGT
CCTTCTGCTACGTCCCTTCGGCCCTCAATCCAGCGGACCTTCCTTCCCGCGGCCTGCTGCCGGCTCTGCG
GCCTCTTCCGCGTCTTCGCCTTCGCCCTCAGACGAGTCGGATCTCCCTTTGGGCCGCCTCCCCGCATCGA
TACCGTCGACCCGGGCGGCCGCTTCGAGCAGACATGATAAGATACATTGATGAGTTTGGACAAACCACAA
CTAGAATGCAGTGAAAAAAATGCTTTATTTGTGAAATTTGTGATGCTATTGCTTTATTTGTAACCATTAT
AAGCTGCAATAAACAAGTTAACAACAACAATTGCATTCATTTTATGTTTCAGGTTCAGGGGGAGATGTGG
GAGGTTTTTTAAAGCAAGTAAAACCTCTACAAATGTGGTAAAATCGATAAGGATCTTCCTAGAGCATGGC
TACGTAGATAAGTAGCATGGCGGGTTAATCATTAACTACAAGGAACCCCTAGTGATGGAGTTGGCCACTC
CCTCTCTGCGCGCTCGCTCGCTCACTGAGGCCGGGCGACCAAAGGTCGCCCGACGCCCGGGCTTTGCCCG
GGCGGCCTCAGTGAGCGAGCGAGCGCGCAGCTGCATTAATGAATCGGCCAACGCGCGGGGAGAGGCGGTT
TGCGTATTGGGCGCT
Features (pLannotate 1.2.2; 23 found; start..end, strand, type, name):
    182..770     -  rep_origin     ori: high-copy-number ColE1/pMB1/pBR322/pUC origin of replication
    941..1801    -  CDS            AmpR: β-lactamase; bla; confers resistance to ampicillin, carbenicillin, and related antibiotics
   1802..1906    -  promoter       AmpR promoter: bla
   1959..2387    -  rep_origin     f1 ori (sequence partly withheld): f1 bacteriophage origin of replication; arrow indicates direction of (+) strand synthesis
   2392..2461    -  CDS            lacZα (fragment): LacZα fragment of β-galactosidase; lacZ fragment
   2456..2588    -  repeat_region  AAV2 ITR (fragment): inverted terminal repeat of adeno-associated virus serotype 2 inverted
   2649..2897    +  enhancer       CMV enhancer (fragment): human cytomegalovirus immediate early enhancer
   3000..3133    +  promoter       chicken β-actin promoter (fragment): No description available
   3134..3269    +  intron         hybrid intron (fragment): hybrid between chicken β-actin (CBA) and minute virus of mice (MMV) introns (Gray et al., 2011)
   3358..3488    +  intron         chimeric intron (fragment): chimera between introns from chicken β-actin and rabbit β-globin
   3486..3551    +  CDS            HBB (fragment): HBB_LEPEU - Experimental evidence at protein level: Swiss-Prot protein existence level 1. Involved in oxygen transport from the lung to the various peripheral tissues. From Lepus europaeus (European hare).
   3550..3583    -  protein_bind   lox2272: Cre-mediated recombination occurs in the 8-bp core sequence (GGATACTT). lox2272 sites are compatible with each other, but incompatible with loxP or loxN sites (Lee and Saito, 1988). Cre recombinase
   3646..3679    -  protein_bind   loxP: Cre-mediated recombination occurs in the 8-bp core sequence (GCATACAT). Cre recombinase
   3694..5120    -  CDS            tdTomato (fragment): tandem dimeric (pseudo-monomeric) derivative of DsRed (Shaner et al., 2004) mammalian codon-optimized
   5133..6059    -  CDS            ChR2(H134R): H134R mutant of an N-terminal fragment of channelrhodopsin-2 from the alga Chlamydomonas reinhardtii (Nagel et al., 2005) blue light-activated cation channel
   6095..6128    +  protein_bind   lox2272: Cre-mediated recombination occurs in the 8-bp core sequence (GGATACTT). lox2272 sites are compatible with each other, but incompatible with loxP or loxN sites (Lee and Saito, 1988). Cre recombinase
   6199..6232    +  protein_bind   loxP: Cre-mediated recombination occurs in the 8-bp core sequence (GCATACAT). Cre recombinase
   6250..6274    +  misc_feature   MCS (fragment): pBluescript multiple cloning site
   6274..6862    +  misc_feature   WPRE: woodchuck hepatitis virus posttranscriptional regulatory element
   6905..7026    -  polyA_signal   SV40 poly(A) signal: SV40 polyadenylation signal
   7049..7117    -  CDS            large T antigen (fragment): large T antigen from SV40 (simian virus 40)
   7188..7321    +  repeat_region  AAV2 ITR: inverted terminal repeat of adeno-associated virus serotype 2 inverted
   7315..7371    -  CDS            lacI (fragment): lac repressor; lacI; The lac repressor binds to the lac operator to inhibit transcription in E. coli. This inhibition can be relieved by adding lactose or isopropyl-β-D-thiogalactopyranoside (IPTG).
