[The description below was written by a language model from this plasmid's Addgene catalogue record and pLannotate feature annotations shown in this document.]
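Description:
AAV-FLEX-rev-ChR2-tdtomato is an AAV2-based transfer plasmid for producing recombinant adeno-associated virus that expresses a channelrhodopsin-2–tdTomato fusion only in cells containing Cre recombinase. The bacterial portion carries a ColE1/pUC-type origin, an f1 origin and the β-lactamase gene for ampicillin selection. The annotation describes the origin as a high-copy type, whereas the catalogue lists the plasmid as low copy. The depositor notes that the two AAV2 inverted terminal repeats, which are required for replication and packaging of the viral genome, make the plasmid prone to recombination in bacteria. Recombination-deficient host strains are therefore used, and ITR integrity is checked by diagnostic restriction digests.

Between the ITRs, a CAG promoter (CMV enhancer, chicken β-actin promoter and a chimeric β-actin/β-globin intron) faces a FLEX switch. The coding sequence, annotated as the H134R variant of the Chlamydomonas reinhardtii ChR2 fragment with tdTomato fused to its C terminus, lies in reverse orientation relative to the promoter. It is flanked on each side by a lox2272 and a loxP site, with the two members of each pair in opposing orientation. Without Cre, the antisense cassette yields no functional protein. Cre inverts the cassette through one lox pair and then excises a site through the other incompatible pair, locking the open reading frame in the sense orientation. A WPRE and an SV40 polyadenylation signal downstream enhance transcript stability and processing.

The vector is used for cell-type-specific optogenetic excitation of neurons in Cre-expressing animals. The blue-light-gated cation channel drives depolarisation, while the red fluorescent tag allows imaging of expressing cells and their axons for long-range circuit mapping.
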