Addgene plasmid #18917: AAV-FLEX-rev-ChR2-tdtomato
Purpose: Cre-dependent viral expression of ChR2-tdTomato for neuronal excitation
Depositing lab: Scott Sternson. Depositing organization: HHMI, Janelia Research Campus. Publication: A FLEX switch targets Channelrhodopsin-2 to multiple cell types for imaging and long-range circuit mapping. Atasoy D, Aponte Y, Su HH, Sternson SM. J Neurosci. 2008 Jul 9. 28(28):7025-30. 10.1523/JNEUROSCI.1954-08.2008 PubMed 18614669.
Backbone
  Vector backbone: AAV2
  Backbone size w/o insert (bp): 5340
  Vector type: AAV, Cre/Lox ; Adeno-Associated Virus
Growth in bacteria
  Bacterial resistance: Ampicillin, 100 μg/mL
  Growth temperature: 30°C
  Growth strain: Stbl3
  Growth instructions: Stbl2 E coli from Invitrogen Grow at 30 degrees in 2xYT media
  Copy number: Low Copy
Gene/Insert
  Gene/Insert name: Channelrhodopsin 2-tdtomato (alt name: ChR2)
  Species: Chlamydomonas reinhardtii
  Insert size (bp): 2367
  Promoter: CAG
  Tag / fusion protein: tdtomato (C terminal on insert)
  Cloning method: Restriction Enzyme; 5′ cloning site Spe1 (destroyed during cloning); 3′ cloning site Spe1 (destroyed during cloning)
  Sequencing primers: 5′ CTGTGGCTGCGTGAAAGCCTTG
Resource information
  A portion of this plasmid was derived from a plasmid made by: Karel Svoboda, Janelia Farm Research Campus
Terms and licenses: Academic/Nonprofit Terms; Industry Terms: Not Available to Industry
Depositor comments: These vectors are prone to recombination. This is a well known issue with these AAV vectors and is due to the inverted terminal repeats (ITRs) required for AAV production. To minimize recombination, we propagate these plasmids in Stbl2 cells from Invitrogen. Also, to minimize recombination, cells should be cultured at 30 C. Note that these cultures will grow slowly (20 h for minipreps). Better yields and culture times are obtained with 2xYT as the media. This is strongly recommended. Because recombination may still happen occasionally, we do a panel of restriction digestions to assess whether the ITRs are in tact. Separate digestions with PvuII, Sma1, and SnaB1 should be performed. The expected patterns can be calculated from the attached sequence. Please see Reviews in the right column for an image of Addgene's digest with these enzymes.
How to cite: AAV-FLEX-rev-ChR2-tdtomato was a gift from Scott Sternson (Addgene plasmid # 18917 ; http://n2t.net/addgene:18917 ; RRID:Addgene_18917)
