>Addgene plasmid #18917 | AAV-FLEX-rev-ChR2-tdtomato | addgene partial sequence | sequence record 174139 | Addgene partial NGS Result
TCAGAGCGGCGCGCTCCGAAAGTTTCCTTTTATGGCGAGGCGGCGGCGGCGGCGGCCCTATAAAAAGCGA
AGCGCGCGGCGGGCGGGAGTCGCTGCGCGCTGCCTTCGCCCCGTGCCCCGCTCCGCCGCCGCCTCGCGCC
GCCCGCCCCGGCTCTGACTGACCGCGTTACTCCCACAGGTGAGCGGGCGGGACGGCCCTTCTCCTCCGGG
CTGTAATTAGCGCTTGGTTTAATGACGGCTTGTTTCTTTTCTGTGGCTGCGTGAAAGCCTTGAGGGGCTC
CGGGAGGGCCCTTTGTGCGGGGGGAGCGGCTCGGGGCTGTCCGCGGGGGGACGGCTGCCTTCGGGGGGGA
CGGGGCAGGGCGGGGTTCGGCTTCTGGCGTGTGACCGGCGGCTCTAGAGCCTCTGCTAACCATGTTCATG
CCTTCTTCTTTTTCCTACAGCTCCTGGGCAACGTGCTGGTTATTGTGCTGTCTCATCATTTTGGCAAAGA
ATTGGATCCCCATAACTTCGTATAAAGTATCCTATACGAAGTTATATCAAAATAGGAAGACCAATGCTTC
ACCATCGACCCGAATTGCCAAGCATCACCATCGACCCATAACTTCGTATAATGTATGCTATACGAAGTTA
TACTAGGGATCCCCTTACTTGTACAGCTCGTCCATGCCGTACAGGAACAGGTGGTGGCGGCCCTCGGAGC
GCTCGTACTGTTCCACGATGGTGTAGTCCTCGTTGTGGGAGGTGATGTCCAGCTTGGTGTCCACGTAGTA
GTAGCCGGGCAGTTGCACGGGCTTCTTGGCCATGTAGATGGTCTTGAACTCCACCAGGTAGTGGCCGCCG
TCCTTCAGCTTCAGGGCCTGGTGGATCTCGCCCTTCAGCACGCCGTCGCGGGGGTACAGGCGCTCGGTGG
AGGCCTCCCAGCCCATGGTCTTCTTCTGCATTACGGGGCCGTCGGGGGGGAAGTTGGTGCCGCGCATCTT
CACCTTGTAGATCAGCGTGCCGTCCTGCAGGGAGGAGTCCTGGGTCACGGTCACCAGACCGCCGTCCTCG
AAGTTCATCACGCGCTCCCACTTGAAGCCCTCGGGGAAGGACAGCTTCTTGTAATCGGGGATGTCGGCGG
GGTGCTTCACGTACGCCTTGGAGCCGTACATGAACTGGGGGGACAGGATGTCCCAGGCGAAGGGCAGGGG
GCCGCCCTTGGTCACCTTCAGCTTGGCGGTCTGGGTGCCCTCGTAGGGGCGGCCCTCGCCCTCGCCCTCG
ATCTCGAACTCGTGGCCGTTCATGGAGCCCTCCATGCGCACCTTGAAGCGCATGAACTCTTTGATGACGG
CCATGTTGTTGTCCTCGGAGGAGGCGGTGCCGGAGCTGCCGCTGCCGGTGCTGCCGATGCCATGCCCCAG
GAACAGGTGGTGGCGGCCCTCGGAGCGCTCGTACTGTTCCACGATGGTGTAGTCCTCGTTGTGGGAGGTG
ATGTCCAGCTTGGTGTCCACGTAGTAGTAGCCGGGCAGTTGCACGGGCTTCTTGGCCATGTAGATGGTCT
TGAACTCCACCAGGTAGTGGCCGCCGTCCTTCAGCTTCAGGGCCTGGTGGATCTCGCCCTTCAGCACGCC
GTCGCGGGGGTACAGGCGCTCGGTGGAGGCCTCCCAGCCCATGGTCTTCTTCTGCATTACGGGGCCGTCG
GGGGGGAAGTTGGTGCCGCGCATCTTCACCTTGTAGATCAGCGTGCCGTCCTGCAGGGAGGAGTCCTGGG
TCACGGTCACCAGACCGCCGTCCTCGAAGTTCATCACGCGCTCCCACTTGAAGCCCTCGGGGAAGGACAG
CTTCTTGTAATCGGGGATGTCGGCGGGGTGCTTCACGTACGCCTTGGAGCCGTACATGAACTGGGGGGAC
AGGATGTCCCAGGCGAAGGGCAGGGGGCCGCCCTTGGTCACCTTCAGCTTGGCGGTCTGGGTGCCCTCGT
AGGGGCGGCCCTCGCCCTCGCCCTCGATCTCGAACTCGTGGCCGTTCATGGAGCCCTCCATGCGCACCTT
GAAGCGCATGAACTCTTTGATGACCTCCTCGCCCTTGCTCACGGCCGCGGCTGGCACGGCTCCGGCCTCG
GCTTCGTCTTCGACGAGAGTCTCGACCTCGATCTCCGTTCCGCCGATGTTCAGTTTGGTGGTTTTGCGGA
TATCTCCGTGAATCAATATGTGCTCGTGGATCAGGACGCGCAGGTAGTGTCCCAACAACCCCCAACAATT
TTTACTCATCAGATCAATAATCGTGTGACCTACGGTGGAGCCATAGACGCTCAGGACGCCAAAACCTTCG
GGCCCCAAAATGAAGAGAATTGGGAACATACCCCAGCTCACGAAAAACAGCCATGCCATGCCGGTCACGA
CCTGGCGGCACCGACCCTTTGGCACAGTATGATAACCCTCGATATATGCTTTGGCGGCGTGAAAAAATGT
GTTCGCGCCATAGCACAATCCAAGACAAAAGAAGATGACTTTAACATAGCCGGTTGCCATGGCGCTGGTA
GCCCCCCACACGATAGTCCCGATGTCTGAGACAAGGAGTCCCATGGTTCTCCTGCTGTAGTCGTTGCTCA
GGCCGGTGAGGTTGCTCAGGTGGATAAGGATGACAGGACAAGTGAGCAGCCACTCTGCATAGCGCAGCCA
CTGCACCCGGTGTCCTGTGGCAAGGTAGAGCATAGAGGGATTCTTAAACTCAAAAAAGAACTCGAGAATC
ACCTTAACCATTTCAATGGCGCACACATAGATCTCCTCCCAGCCGCATGTAGATTTCCAGGTTTGGTAGG
CATAGAACATCAGCAGCAAAATGCTGAATCCTGCTGCAAGCCACTGCAGGACATTTGACGCGGTCTGAGC
GCCGTTCGTGCCGCGAGATTCAATCCATCCGGCACAGTAACATTGATCCTCAGGGACCAGGACGGACCCG
TTCACCACCACAGGATTAGTAACGAACAAAAGTTCGCGTCCGACGGCAGACAAAGCGCCGCCATAGTCCA
TGGTGGCGCTAGGGGCCCGCGGTACCGAATTCTAGTATAACTTCGTATAGGATACTTTATACGAAGTTAT
CATTGGGATTCTTCCTATTTTGATCCAAGCATCACCATCGACCCTCTAGTCCAGATCTCACCATCGACCC
ATAACTTCGTATAGCATACATTATACGAAGTTATGTCCCTCGAAGAGGTTCGAATTCGATATCAAGCTTA
TCGATAATCAACCTCTGGATTACAAAATTTGTGAAAGATTGACTGGTATTCTTAACTATGTTGCTCCTTT
TACGCTATGTGGATACGCTGCTTTAATGCCTTTGTATCATGCTATTGCTTCCCGTATGGCTTTCATTTTC
TCCTCCTTGTATAAATCCTGGTTGCTGTCTCTTTATGAGGAGTTGTGGCCCGTTGTCAGGCAACGTGGCG
TGGTGTGCACTGTGTTTGCTGACGCAACCCCCACTGGTTGGGGCATTGCCACCACCTGTCAGCTCCTTTC
CGGGACTTTCGCTTTCCCCCTCCCTATTGCCACGGCGGAACTCATCGCCGCCTGCCTTGCCCGCTGCTGG
ACAGGGGCTCGGCTGTTGGGCACTGACAATTCCGTGGTGTTGTCGGGGAAATCATCGTCCTTTCCTTGGC
TGCTCGCCTGTGTTGCCACCTGGATTCTGCGCGGGACGTCCTTCTGCTACGTCCCTTCGGCCCTCAATCC
AGCGGACCTTCCTTCCCGCGGCCTGCTGCCGGCTCTGCGGCCTCTTCCGCGTCTTCGCCTTCGCCCTCAG
ACGAGTCGGATCTCCCTTTGGGCCGCCTCCCCGCATCGATACCGTCGACCCGGGCGGCCGCTTCGAGCAG
ACATGATAAGATACATTGATGAGTTTGGACAAACCACAACTAGAATGCAGTGAAAAAAATGCTTTATTTG
TGAAATTTGTGATGCTATTGCTTTATTTGTAACCATTATAAGCTGCAATAAACAAGTTAACAACAACAAT
TGCATTCATTTTATGTTTCAGGTTCAGGGGGAGATGTGGGAGGTTTTTTAAAGCAAGTAAAACCTCTACA
AATGTGGTAAAATCGATAAGGATCTTCCTAGAGCATGGCTACGTAGATAAGTAGCATGGCGGGTTAATCA
TTAACTACAAGGAACCCCTAGTGATGGAGTTGGCCACTCCCTCTCTGCGCGCTCGCTCGCTCACTGAGGC
CGGGCGACCAAAGGTCGCCCGACGCCCGGGCTTTGCCCGGGCGGCCTCAGTGAGCGAGCGAGCGCGCAGC
TGCATTAATGAATCGGCCAACGCGCGGGGAGAGGCGGTTTGCGTATTGGGCGCTCTTCCGCTTCCTCGCT
CACTGACTCGCTGCGCTCGGTCGTTCGGCTGCGGCGAGCGGTATCAGCTCACTCAAAGGCGGTAATACGG
TTATCCACAGAATCAGGGGATAACGCAGGAAAGAACATGTGAGCAAAAGGCCAGCAAAAGGCCAGGAACC
GTAAAAAGGCCGCGTTGCTGGCGTTTTTCCATAGGCTCCGCCCCCCTGACGAGCATCACAAAAATCGACG
CTCAAGTCAGAGGTGGCGAAACCCGACAGGACTATAAAGATACCAGGCGTTTCCCCCTGGAAGCTCCCTC
GTGCGCTCTCCTGTTCCGACCCTGCCGCTTACCGGATACCTGTCCGCCTTTCTCCCTTCGGGAAGCGTGG
CGCTTTCTCATAGCTCACGCTGTAGGTATCTCAGTTCGGTGTAGGTCGTTCGCTCCAAGCTGGGCTGTGT
GCACGAACCCCCCGTTCAGCCCGACCGCTGCGCCTTATCCGGTAACTATCGTCTTGAGTCCAACCCGGTA
AGACACGACTTATCGCCACTGGCAGCAGCCACTGGTAACAGGATTAGCAGAGCGAGGTATGTAGGCGGTG
CTACAGAGTTCTTGAAGTGGTGGCCTAACTACGGCTACACTAGAAGAACAGTATTTGGTATCTGCGCTCT
GCTGAAGCCAGTTACCTTCGGAAAAAGAGTTGGTAGCTCTTGATCCGGCAAACAAACCACCGCTGGTAGC
GGTGGTTTTTTTGTTTGCAAGCAGCAGATTACGCGCAGAAAAAAAGGATCTCAAGAAGATCCTTTGATCT
TTTCTACGGGGTCTGACGCTCAGTGGAACGAAAACTCACGTTAAGGGATTTTGGTCATGAGATTATCAAA
AAGGATCTTCACCTAGATCCTTTTAAATTAAAAATGAAGTTTTAAATCAATCTAAAGTATATATGAGTAA
ACTTGGTCTGACAGTTACCAATGCTTAATCAGTGAGGCACCTATCTCAGCGATCTGTCTATTTCGTTCAT
CCATAGTTGCCTGACTCCCCGTCGTGTAGATAACTACGATACGGGAGGGCTTACCATCTGGCCCCAGTGC
TGCAATGATACCGCGAGACCCACGCTCACCGGCTCCAGATTTATCAGCAATAAACCAGCCAGCCGGAAGG
GCCGAGCGCAGAAGTGGTCCTGCAACTTTATCCGCCTCCATCCAGTCTATTAATTGTTGCCGGGAAGCTA
GAGTAAGTAGTTCGCCAGTTAATAGTTTGCGCAACGTTGTTGCCATTGCTACAGGCATCGTGGTGTCACG
CTCGTCGTTTGGTATGGCTTCATTCAGCTCCGGTTCCCAACGATCAAGGCGAGTTACATGATCCCCCATG
TTGTGCAAAAAAGCGGTTAGCTCCTTCGGTCCTCCGATCGTTGTCAGAAGTAAGTTGGCCGCAGTGTTAT
CACTCATGGTTATGGCAGCACTGCATAATTCTCTTACTGTCATGCCATCCGTAAGATGCTTTTCTGTGAC
TGGTGAGTACTCAACCAAGTCATTCTGAGAATAGTGTATGCGGCGACCGAGTTGCTCTTGCCCGGCGTCA
ATACGGGATAATACCGCGCCACATAGCAGAACTTTAAAAGTGCTCATCATTGGAAAACGTTCTTCGGGGC
GAAAACTCTCAAGGATCTTACCGCTGTTGAGATCCAGTTCGATGTAACCCACTCGTGCACCCAACTGATC
TTCAGCATCTTTTACTTTCACCAGCGTTTCTGGGTGAGCAAAAACAGGAAGGCAAAATGCCGCAAAAAAG
GGAATAAGGGCGACACGGAAATGTTGAATACTCATACTCTTCCTTTTTCAATATTATTGAAGCATTTATC
AGGGTTATTGTCTCATGAGCGGATACATATTTGAATGTATTTAGAAAAATAAACAAATAGGGGTTCCGCG
CACATTTCCCCGAAAAGTGCCACCTAAATTGTAAGCGTTAATATTTTGTTAAAATTCGCGTTAAATTTTT
GTTAAATCAGCTCATTTTTTAACCAATAGGCCGAAATCGGCAAAATCCCTTATAAATCAAAAGAATAGAC
CGAGATAGGGT
[37 nt withheld, positions 6382-6418]
AAAGAACGTGGACTCCAACGTCAAAGG
[49 nt withheld, positions 6446-6494]
T
[91 nt withheld, positions 6496-6586]
G
[124 nt withheld, positions 6588-6711]
CCCATTCGCCATTCAGGCTGCGCAACTGTTGGGAAGGGCGATCGGTGCGGGCCTCTTCGCTATTACGCCA
GCTGCGCGCTCGCTCGCTCACTGAGGCCGCCCGGGCAAAGCCCGGGCGTCGGGCGACCTTTGGTCGCCCG
GCCTCAGTGAGCGAGCGAGCGCGCAGAGAGGGAGTGGCCAACTCCATCACTAGGGGTTCCTTGTAGTTAA
TGATTAACCCGCCATGCTACTTATCTACGTAGCCATGCTCTAGGAAGAGTACCATTGACGTCAATAATGA
CGTATGTTCCCATAGTAACGCCAATAGGGACTTTCCATTGACGTCAATGGGTGGAGTATTTACGGTAAAC
TGCCCACTTGGCAGTACATCAAGTGTATCATATGCCAAGTACGCCCCCTATTGACGTCAATGACGGTAAA
TGGCCCGCCTGGCATTATGCCCAGTACATGACCTTATGGGACTTTCCTACTTGGCAGTACATCTACGTAT
TAGTCATCGCTATTACCATGGTCGAGGTGAGCCCCACGTTCTGCTTCACTCTCCCCATCTCCCCCCCCTC
CCCACCCCCAATTTTGTATTTATTTATTTTTTAATTATTTTGTGCAGCGATGGGGGCGGGGGGGGGGGGG
GGGCGCGGCGGGGCGGGGCGGGGGGAG
